>Addgene plasmid #14874 | YFP-DBD | addgene partial sequence | sequence record 21441 | CMV-F 5'-CGCAAATGGGCGGTAGGCGTG-3'
GCAGAGCTCTCTGGCTACTAGAGAACCCACTGCTTACTGGCTTATCGAAATTAATACGACTCACTATAGG
GAGACCCAAGCTTCGCCACCATGGGCCCGGCCTCTGATGACCCACGGAGCAAACACAAGTTTAAGATCCA
CACCTACTCCAGCCCTACCTTCTGTGACCACTGTGGATCCCTGCTGTGGGGGCTCATCCACCAGGGGATG
AAATGCGACACCTGTATGATGAATGTCCACAAGCGCTGCGTGATGAACGTCCCCAGCCTCTGTGGCGGAG
GTCTCGAGGCACTGGTGAGCAAGGGCGAGGAGCTGTTCACCGGGGTGGTGCCCATCCTGGTCGAGCTGGA
CGGCGACGTAAACGGCCACAAGTTCAGCGTGTCCGGCGAGGGCGAGGGCGATGCCACCTACGGCAAGCTG
ACCCTGAAGTTCATCTGCACCACCGGCAAGCTGCCCGTGCCCTGGCCCACCCTCGTGACCACCTTCGGCT
ACGGCCTGAAGTGCTTCGCCCGCTACCCCGACCACATGAAGCAGCACGACTTCTTCAAGTCCGCCATGCC
CGAAGGCTACGTCCAGGAGCGCACCATCTTCTTCAAGGACGACGGCAACTACAAGACCCGCGCCGAGGTG
AAGTTCGAGGGCGACACCCTGGTGAACCGCATCGAGCTG
