[The description below was written by a language model from this plasmid's Addgene catalogue record.]
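Description:
YFP-DBD is a mammalian expression plasmid built on the pcDNA3 backbone (about 5.4 kb without insert) and propagated in E. coli as a high-copy plasmid under ampicillin selection. The record gives no feature table, so the regulatory elements are not listed explicitly. pcDNA3 normally drives inserts from the CMV immediate-early promoter, provides a T7 promoter upstream of the cloning site (consistent with the T7 sequencing primer listed), and carries a neomycin resistance cassette for selection in mammalian cells. The insert sits between HindIII and XbaI sites, both of which are retained.

The payload is a diacylglycerol (DAG) binding domain, the C1b domain of rat protein kinase C beta II (Prkcb), fused to monomeric YFP. C1 domains are small cysteine-rich modules that bind DAG and phorbol esters in membranes. The domain here carries a Y123W substitution, which the depositor introduced to improve DAG binding. The record is inconsistent about fusion orientation. The tag field lists YFP as C-terminal on the insert and gives the alternative name C1b-YFP, whereas the depositor comment describes YFP fused to the 5' end of the C1b coding sequence, which would place it at the N-terminus. The orientation should be checked against the sequence.

The fusion serves as a fluorescent DAG probe for live cells. It is expected to move to membranes where DAG accumulates, so changes in YFP distribution report where and when the lipid is produced. The associated publication examined spatiotemporal differences in agonist-dependent protein kinase C signalling at distinct intracellular regions, and a DAG sensor of this kind complements targeted kinase activity reporters in such work.
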