Addgene plasmid #14874: YFP-DBD
Depositing lab: Alexandra Newton. Depositing organization: University of California, San Diego (UCSD). Publication: Targeting protein kinase C activity reporter to discrete intracellular regions reveals spatiotemporal differences in agonist-dependent signaling. Gallegos LL, Kunkel MT, Newton AC. J Biol Chem. 2006 Oct 13. 281(41):30947-56. 10.1074/jbc.M603741200 PubMed 16901905.
Backbone
  Vector backbone: pcDNA3
  Backbone manufacturer: Invitrogen
  Backbone size w/o insert (bp): 5400
  Vector type: Mammalian Expression
Growth in bacteria
  Bacterial resistance: Ampicillin, 100 μg/mL
  Growth temperature: 37°C
  Growth strain: DH5alpha
  Copy number: High Copy
Gene/Insert
  Gene/Insert name: DAG binding domain (alt names: C1b-YFP; PKC beta II)
  Species: R. norvegicus (rat)
  Mutation: Y123W
  Entrez Gene: Prkcb (a.k.a. Pkcb, Prkcb1)
  Tag / fusion protein: YFP (C terminal on insert)
  Cloning method: Restriction Enzyme; 5′ cloning site HindIII (not destroyed); 3′ cloning site XbaI (not destroyed)
  Sequencing primers: 5′ T7
Terms and licenses: Academic/Nonprofit Terms; Industry Terms: Not Available to Industry
Depositor comments: YFP-tagged DAG binding domain (YFP-DBD) was first constructed by fusion of monomeric YFP to the 5'-end of the C1b domain of PKCbeta. This construct was improved for DAG binding by introducing the Y123W point mutation via QuikChange (Stratagene).
How to cite: YFP-DBD was a gift from Alexandra Newton (Addgene plasmid # 14874 ; http://n2t.net/addgene:14874 ; RRID:Addgene_14874)
